Addgene plasmid #213478: pCAGGS-Omicron.BA.5-RBD
Purpose: Mammalian cell expression of SARS-CoV-2 Spike RBD protein of OMICRON.BA.5 variant
Depositing lab: Priyamvada Acharya. Depositing organization: Duke University. Publication: SARS-CoV-2 Omicron XBB lineage spike structures, conformations, antigenicity, and receptor recognition. Zhang QE, Lindenberger J, Parsons R, Thakur B, Parks R, Park CS, Huang X, Sammour S, Janowska K, Spence TN, Edwards RJ, Martin M, Williams WB, Gobeil S, Montefiori DC, Korber B, Saunders KO, Haynes BF, Haynes BF, Henderson R, Acharya P. bioRxiv [Preprint]. 2024 Mar 12:2024.02.12.580004. doi: 10.1101/2024.02.12.580004. PubMed 38405707.
Backbone
  Vector backbone: pCAGGS
  Backbone size w/o insert (bp): 4718
  Total vector size (bp): 5497
  Vector type: Mammalian Expression
Growth in bacteria
  Bacterial resistance: Ampicillin, 100 μg/mL
  Growth temperature: 37°C
  Growth strain: DH5alpha
  Copy number: High Copy
Gene/Insert
  Gene/Insert name: pCAGGS/Omicron.BA.5 RBD (alt name: SARS-CoV 2-Omicron.BA.5.RBD)
  Insert size (bp): 779
  Mutation: G339D,R346T,S371F,S373P,S375F,T376A,D405N,R408S,K417N,N440K,L452R, S477N,T478K,E484A,F486V,Q498R,N501Y,Y505H
  Entrez Gene: S (a.k.a. GU280_gp02, spike glycoprotein)
  Tag / fusion protein: 6 His Tag (C terminal on backbone)
  Cloning method: Unknown
  Sequencing primers: 5′ cctctgctaaccatgttcatgc
Terms and licenses: Academic/Nonprofit Terms; Industry Terms: Not Available to Industry
How to cite: pCAGGS-Omicron.BA.5-RBD was a gift from Priyamvada Acharya (Addgene plasmid # 213478 ; http://n2t.net/addgene:213478 ; RRID:Addgene_213478)
