[The description below was written by a language model from this plasmid's Addgene catalogue record and pLannotate feature annotations shown in this document.]
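Description:
pCAGGS-Omicron.BA.5-RBD is a mammalian expression plasmid of about 5.5 kb, built on the pCAGGS backbone, for producing the receptor-binding domain (RBD) of the SARS-CoV-2 spike glycoprotein from the Omicron BA.5 variant. It is propagated in E. coli as a high-copy plasmid through a ColE1/pUC-type origin and selected with ampicillin via the β-lactamase gene and its own promoter. The backbone also carries remnants of the lac promoter/operator region and short lacI fragments, along with an SV40 origin of replication, a fragment of the SV40 promoter and an SV40 polyadenylation signal. The SV40 origin can support episomal amplification in cells that express large T antigen. No mammalian selection marker is annotated, which fits use by transient transfection.

Expression is driven by the composite CAG arrangement: the human cytomegalovirus immediate-early enhancer, the chicken β-actin promoter and a chimeric chicken β-actin/rabbit β-globin intron, which together give strong constitutive transcription in many mammalian cell types. Downstream lies the spike fragment encoding the RBD, fused in frame at its C terminus to a 6xHis tag for metal-affinity purification and followed by the rabbit β-globin poly(A) signal. The record lists the substitutions in the insert as G339D, R346T, S371F, S373P, S375F, T376A, D405N, R408S, K417N, N440K, L452R, S477N, T478K, E484A, F486V, Q498R, N501Y and Y505H. The annotated spike match is somewhat shorter than the stated insert size, and the table does not annotate any secretion signal, so the record does not state how the protein is routed. The associated work concerns the structure, antigenicity and receptor recognition of Omicron-lineage spikes, which suggests use of the purified recombinant RBD in binding and antigenicity studies.
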