Features (pLannotate 1.2.2; 17 found; start..end, strand, type, name):
      4..383     +  enhancer       CMV enhancer: human cytomegalovirus immediate early enhancer
    385..661     +  promoter       chicken β-actin promoter: No description available
    662..1678    +  intron         chimeric intron: chimera between introns from chicken β-actin and rabbit β-globin
   1767..2444    +  CDS            S (fragment): SPIKE_SARS2 - Experimental evidence at protein level: Swiss-Prot protein existence level 1. [Spike glycoprotein]: May down-regulate host tetherin (BST2) by lysosomal degradation, thereby counteracting its antiviral activity. From Severe acute respiratory syndrome coronavirus 2 (2019-nCoV) (SARS-CoV-2).
   2445..2462    +  CDS            6xHis: 6xHis affinity tag
   2585..2640    +  polyA_signal   β-globin poly(A) signal: rabbit β-globin polyadenylation signal (Gil and Proudfoot, 1987)
   3025..3041    -  protein_bind   lac operator: The lac repressor binds to the lac operator to inhibit transcription in E. coli. This inhibition can be relieved by adding lactose or isopropyl-β-D-thiogalactopyranoside (IPTG). lac repressor encoded by lacI
   3049..3079    -  promoter       lac promoter: promoter for the E. coli lac operon
   3094..3115    -  protein_bind   CAP binding site: CAP binding activates transcription in the presence of cAMP. E. coli catabolite activator protein
   3128..3167    -  CDS            lacI (fragment): lac repressor; lacI; The lac repressor binds to the lac operator to inhibit transcription in E. coli. This inhibition can be relieved by adding lactose or isopropyl-β-D-thiogalactopyranoside (IPTG).
   3174..3196    +  promoter       SV40 promoter (fragment): SV40 enhancer and early promoter
   3220..3355    +  rep_origin     SV40 ori: SV40 origin of replication
   3375..3509    +  polyA_signal   SV40 poly(A) signal: SV40 polyadenylation signal
   3511..3565    -  CDS            lacI (fragment): lac repressor; lacI; The lac repressor binds to the lac operator to inhibit transcription in E. coli. This inhibition can be relieved by adding lactose or isopropyl-β-D-thiogalactopyranoside (IPTG).
   3748..4336    -  rep_origin     ori: high-copy-number ColE1/pMB1/pBR322/pUC origin of replication
   4507..5367    -  CDS            AmpR: β-lactamase; bla; confers resistance to ampicillin, carbenicillin, and related antibiotics
   5368..5472    -  promoter       AmpR promoter: bla
>Addgene plasmid #213478 | pCAGGS-Omicron.BA.5-RBD | addgene full sequence | sequence record 422364 | Addgene NGS Result
GTCGACATTGATTATTGACTAGTTATTAATAGTAATCAATTACGGGGTCATTAGTTCATAGCCCATATAT
GGAGTTCCGCGTTACATAACTTACGGTAAATGGCCCGCCTGGCTGACCGCCCAACGACCCCCGCCCATTG
ACGTCAATAATGACGTATGTTCCCATAGTAACGCCAATAGGGACTTTCCATTGACGTCAATGGGTGGAGT
ATTTACGGTAAACTGCCCACTTGGCAGTACATCAAGTGTATCATATGCCAAGTACGCCCCCTATTGACGT
CAATGACGGTAAATGGCCCGCCTGGCATTATGCCCAGTACATGACCTTATGGGACTTTCCTACTTGGCAG
TACATCTACGTATTAGTCATCGCTATTACCATGGTCGAGGTGAGCCCCACGTTCTGCTTCACTCTCCCCA
TCTCCCCCCCCTCCCCACCCCCAATTTTGTATTTATTTATTTTTTAATTATTTTGTGCAGCGATGGGGGC
GGGGGGGGGGGGGGGCGCGCGCCAGGCGGGGCGGGGCGGGGCGAGGGGCGGGGCGGGGCGAGGCGGAGAG
GTGCGGCGGCAGCCAATCAGAGCGGCGCGCTCCGAAAGTTTCCTTTTATGGCGAGGCGGCGGCGGCGGCG
GCCCTATAAAAAGCGAAGCGCGCGGCGGGCGGGAGTCGCTGCGCGCTGCCTTCGCCCCGTGCCCCGCTCC
GCCGCCGCCTCGCGCCGCCCGCCCCGGCTCTGACTGACCGCGTTACTCCCACAGGTGAGCGGGCGGGACG
GCCCTTCTCCTCCGGGCTGTAATTAGCGCTTGGTTTAATGACGGCTTGTTTCTTTTCTGTGGCTGCGTGA
AAGCCTTGAGGGGCTCCGGGAGGGCCCTTTGTGCGGGGGGAGCGGCTCGGGGGGTGCGTGCGTGTGTGTG
TGCGTGGGGAGCGCCGCGTGCGGCTCCGCGCTGCCCGGCGGCTGTGAGCGCTGCGGGCGCGGCGCGGGGC
TTTGTGCGCTCCGCAGTGTGCGCGAGGGGAGCGCGGCCGGGGGCGGTGCCCCGCGGTGCGGGGGGGGCTG
CGAGGGGAACAAAGGCTGCGTGCGGGGTGTGTGCGTGGGGGGGTGAGCAGGGGGTGTGGGCGCGTCGGTC
GGGCTGCAACCCCCCCTGCACCCCCCTCCCCGAGTTGCTGAGCACGGCCCGGCTTCGGGTGCGGGGCTCC
GTACGGGGCGTGGCGCGGGGCTCGCCGTGCCGGGCGGGGGGTGGCGGCAGGTGGGGGTGCCGGGCGGGGC
GGGGCCGCCTCGGGCCGGGGAGGGCTCGGGGGAGGGGCGCGGCGGCCCCCGGAGCGCCGGCGGCTGTCGA
GGCGCGGCGAGCCGCAGCCATTGCCTTTTATGGTAATCGTGCGAGAGGGCGCAGGGACTTCCTTTGTCCC
AAATCTGTGCGGAGCCGAAATCTGGGAGGCGCCGCCGCACCCCCTCTAGCGGGCGCGGGGCGAAGCGGTG
CGGCGCCGGCAGGAAGGAAATGGGCGGGGAGGGCCTTCGTGCGTCGCCGCGCCGCCGTCCCCTTCTCCCT
CTCCAGCCTCGGGGCTGTCCGCGGGGGGACGGCTGCCTTCGGGGGGGACGGGGCAGGGCGGGGTTCGGCT
TCTGGCGTGTGACCGGCGGCTCTAGAGCCTCTGCTAACCATGTTCATGCCTTCTTCTTTTTCCTACAGCT
CCTGGGCAACGTGCTGGTTATTGTGCTGTCTCATCATTTTGGCAAAGGCCACCATGTTCGTGTTTCTGGT
GCTGCTGCCTCTGGTGTCCAGCCAGCGGGTGCAGCCTACAGAGAGCATCGTGCGATTTCCAAACATTACC
AACCTCTGCCCCTTCGACGAGGTGTTTAACGCCACAAGATTTGCCTCCGTTTACGCCTGGAATAGAAAGA
GAATCAGCAATTGTGTGGCCGACTACTCCGTGCTGTATAACTTCGCCCCTTTCTTCGCCTTCAAGTGCTA
CGGCGTTTCCCCAACAAAGCTGAATGACCTGTGCTTCACCAACGTGTACGCCGACTCCTTCGTAATTAGA
GGCAATGAGGTGTCCCAGATCGCACCAGGCCAGACCGGTAACATCGCTGACTACAACTATAAGCTGCCTG
ATGATTTTACAGGCTGCGTGATCGCCTGGAACTCCAACAAGCTGGATAGCAAGGTGGGCGGCAACTACAA
CTACAGATACCGGCTGTTTCGCAAGTCTAACCTGAAACCTTTCGAGAGAGACATCTCCACAGAGATCTAC
CAGGCCGGTAACAAGCCTTGTAACGGGGTGGCCGGCGTGAACTGTTACTTCCCTCTGCAAAGCTACGGCT
TCCGGCCTACCTATGGAGTCGGCCACCAGCCATACCGGGTGGTCGTGCTGTCCTTCGAGTTACTCCACGC
CCCCGCCACCGTCTGCGGTCCTAAGAAGTCCACCAATCTGGTTAAGAACAAATGCGTGAACTTCCACCAT
CACCATCACCATTGATAAAATTCGAGCTCGCGGCCGCATCGATCTTAAGTCGCGACTCGAGCTAGCAGAT
CTTTTTCCCTCTGCCAAAAATTATGGGGACATCATGAAGCCCCTTGAGCATCTGACTTCTGGCTAATAAA
GGAAATTTATTTTCATTGCAATAGTGTGTTGGAATTTTTTGTGTCTCTCACTCGGAAGGACATATGGGAG
GGCAAATCATTTAAAACATCAGAATGAGTATTTGGTTTAGAGTTTGGCAACATATGCCCATATGCTGGCT
GCCATGAACAAAGGTTGGCTATAAAGAGGTCATCAGTATATGAAACAGCCCCCTGCTGTCCATTCCTTAT
TCCATAGAAAAGCCTTGACTTGAGGTTAGATTTTTTTTATATTTTGTTTTGTGTTATTTTTTTCTTTAAC
ATCCCTAAAATTTTCCTTACATGTTTTACTAGCCAGATTTTTCCTCCTCTCCTGACTACTCCCAGTCATA
GCTGTCCCTCTTCTCTTATGGAGATCCCTCGACCTGCAGCCCAAGCTTGGCGTAATCATGGTCATAGCTG
TTTCCTGTGTGAAATTGTTATCCGCTCACAATTCCACACAACATACGAGCCGGAAGCATAAAGTGTAAAG
CCTGGGGTGCCTAATGAGTGAGCTAACTCACATTAATTGCGTTGCGCTCACTGCCCGCTTTCCAGTCGGG
AAACCTGTCGTGCCAGCGGATCCGCATCTCAATTAGTCAGCAACCATAGTCCCGCCCCTAACTCCGCCCA
TCCCGCCCCTAACTCCGCCCAGTTCCGCCCATTCTCCGCCCCATGGCTGACTAATTTTTTTTATTTATGC
AGAGGCCGAGGCCGCCTCGGCCTCTGAGCTATTCCAGAAGTAGTGAGGAGGCTTTTTTGGAGGCCTAGGC
TTTTGCAAAAAGCTAACTTGTTTATTGCAGCTTATAATGGTTACAAATAAAGCAATAGCATCACAAATTT
CACAAATAAAGCATTTTTTTCACTGCATTCTAGTTGTGGTTTGTCCAAACTCATCAATGTATCTTATCAT
GTCTGGATCCGCTGCATTAATGAATCGGCCAACGCGCGGGGAGAGGCGGTTTGCGTATTGGGCGCTCTTC
CGCTTCCTCGCTCACTGACTCGCTGCGCTCGGTCGTTCGGCTGCGGCGAGCGGTATCAGCTCACTCAAAG
GCGGTAATACGGTTATCCACAGAATCAGGGGATAACGCAGGAAAGAACATGTGAGCAAAAGGCCAGCAAA
AGGCCAGGAACCGTAAAAAGGCCGCGTTGCTGGCGTTTTTCCATAGGCTCCGCCCCCCTGACGAGCATCA
CAAAAATCGACGCTCAAGTCAGAGGTGGCGAAACCCGACAGGACTATAAAGATACCAGGCGTTTCCCCCT
GGAAGCTCCCTCGTGCGCTCTCCTGTTCCGACCCTGCCGCTTACCGGATACCTGTCCGCCTTTCTCCCTT
CGGGAAGCGTGGCGCTTTCTCATAGCTCACGCTGTAGGTATCTCAGTTCGGTGTAGGTCGTTCGCTCCAA
GCTGGGCTGTGTGCACGAACCCCCCGTTCAGCCCGACCGCTGCGCCTTATCCGGTAACTATCGTCTTGAG
TCCAACCCGGTAAGACACGACTTATCGCCACTGGCAGCAGCCACTGGTAACAGGATTAGCAGAGCGAGGT
ATGTAGGCGGTGCTACAGAGTTCTTGAAGTGGTGGCCTAACTACGGCTACACTAGAAGAACAGTATTTGG
TATCTGCGCTCTGCTGAAGCCAGTTACCTTCGGAAAAAGAGTTGGTAGCTCTTGATCCGGCAAACAAACC
ACCGCTGGTAGCGGTGGTTTTTTTGTTTGCAAGCAGCAGATTACGCGCAGAAAAAAAGGATCTCAAGAAG
ATCCTTTGATCTTTTCTACGGGGTCTGACGCTCAGTGGAACGAAAACTCACGTTAAGGGATTTTGGTCAT
GAGATTATCAAAAAGGATCTTCACCTAGATCCTTTTAAATTAAAAATGAAGTTTTAAATCAATCTAAAGT
ATATATGAGTAAACTTGGTCTGACAGTTACCAATGCTTAATCAGTGAGGCACCTATCTCAGCGATCTGTC
TATTTCGTTCATCCATAGTTGCCTGACTCCCCGTCGTGTAGATAACTACGATACGGGAGGGCTTACCATC
TGGCCCCAGTGCTGCAATGATACCGCGAGACCCACGCTCACCGGCTCCAGATTTATCAGCAATAAACCAG
CCAGCCGGAAGGGCCGAGCGCAGAAGTGGTCCTGCAACTTTATCCGCCTCCATCCAGTCTATTAATTGTT
GCCGGGAAGCTAGAGTAAGTAGTTCGCCAGTTAATAGTTTGCGCAACGTTGTTGCCATTGCTACAGGCAT
CGTGGTGTCACGCTCGTCGTTTGGTATGGCTTCATTCAGCTCCGGTTCCCAACGATCAAGGCGAGTTACA
TGATCCCCCATGTTGTGCAAAAAAGCGGTTAGCTCCTTCGGTCCTCCGATCGTTGTCAGAAGTAAGTTGG
CCGCAGTGTTATCACTCATGGTTATGGCAGCACTGCATAATTCTCTTACTGTCATGCCATCCGTAAGATG
CTTTTCTGTGACTGGTGAGTACTCAACCAAGTCATTCTGAGAATAGTGTATGCGGCGACCGAGTTGCTCT
TGCCCGGCGTCAATACGGGATAATACCGCGCCACATAGCAGAACTTTAAAAGTGCTCATCATTGGAAAAC
GTTCTTCGGGGCGAAAACTCTCAAGGATCTTACCGCTGTTGAGATCCAGTTCGATGTAACCCACTCGTGC
ACCCAACTGATCTTCAGCATCTTTTACTTTCACCAGCGTTTCTGGGTGAGCAAAAACAGGAAGGCAAAAT
GCCGCAAAAAAGGGAATAAGGGCGACACGGAAATGTTGAATACTCATACTCTTCCTTTTTCAATATTATT
GAAGCATTTATCAGGGTTATTGTCTCATGAGCGGATACATATTTGAATGTATTTAGAAAAATAAACAAAT
AGGGGTTCCGCGCACATTTCCCCGAAAAGTGCCACCTGG
